>Addgene plasmid #87483 | NI-10 | addgene full sequence | sequence record 174606 | Addgene NGS Result
CTAAATTGTAAGCGTTAATATTTTGTTAAAATTCGCGTTAAATTTTTGTTAAATCAGCTCATTTTTTAAC
CAATAGGCCGAAATCGGCAAAATCCCTTATAAATCAAAAGAATAGACCGAGATAGGGTTGAGTGGCCGCT
ACAGGGCGCTCCCATTCGCCATTCAGGCTGCGCAACTGTTGGGAAGGGCGTTTCGGTGCGGGCCTCTTCG
CTATTACGCCAGCTGGCGAAAGGGGGATGTGCTGCAAGGCGATTAAGTTGGGTAACGCCAGGGTTTTCCC
AGTCACGACGTTGTAAAACGACGGCCAGTGAGCGCGACGTAATACGACTCACTATAGGGCGAATTGGCGG
AAGGCCGTCAAGGCCACGTGTCTTGTCCAGAGCTCGTATCCTGCAGTTAACCCCCGAACAGGTAGTGGCA
ATCGCGTCGAACATTGGGGGAAAGCAAGCCCTGGAAACCGTGCAAAGGTTGTTGCCGGTCCTCTGTCAGG
CTCACGGATTAACGCCCGACCAGGTTGTTCTGCAGGATACGGTACCTGGAGCACAAGACTGGCCTCATGG
GCCTTCCGCTCACTGCCCGCTTTCCAGTCGGGAAACCTGTCGTGCCAGCTGCATTAACATGGTCATAGCT
GTTTCCTTGCGTATTGGGCGCTCTCCGCTTCCTCGCTCACTGACTCGCTGCGCTCGGTCGTTCGGGTAAA
GCCTGGGGTGCCTAATGAGCAAAAGGCCAGCAAAAGGCCAGGAACCGTAAAAAGGCCGCGTTGCTGGCGT
TTTTCCATAGGCTCCGCCCCCCTGACGAGCATCACAAAAATCGACGCTCAAGTCAGAGGTGGCGAAACCC
GACAGGACTATAAAGATACCAGGCGTTTCCCCCTGGAAGCTCCCTCGTGCGCTCTCCTGTTCCGACCCTG
CCGCTTACCGGATACCTGTCCGCCTTTCTCCCTTCGGGAAGCGTGGCGCTTTCTCATAGCTCACGCTGTA
GGTATCTCAGTTCGGTGTAGGTCGTTCGCTCCAAGCTGGGCTGTGTGCACGAACCCCCCGTTCAGCCCGA
CCGCTGCGCCTTATCCGGTAACTATCGTCTTGAGTCCAACCCGGTAAGACACGACTTATCGCCACTGGCA
GCAGCCACTGGTAACAGGATTAGCAGAGCGAGGTATGTAGGCGGTGCTACAGAGTTCTTGAAGTGGTGGC
CTAACTACGGCTACACTAGAAGAACAGTATTTGGTATCTGCGCTCTGCTGAAGCCAGTTACCTTCGGAAA
AAGAGTTGGTAGCTCTTGATCCGGCAAACAAACCACCGCTGGTAGCGGTGGTTTTTTTGTTTGCAAGCAG
CAGATTACGCGCAGAAAAAAAGGATCTCAAGAAGATCCTTTGATCTTTTCTACGGGGTCTGACGCTCAGT
GGAACGAAAACTCACGTTAAGGGATTTTGGTCATGAGATTATCAAAAAGGATCTTCACCTAGATCCTTTT
AAATTAAAAATGAAGTTTTAAATCAATCTAAAGTATATATGAGTAAACTTGGTCTGACAGTTACCAATGC
TTAATCAGTGAGGCACCTATCTCAGCGATCTGTCTATTTCGTTCATCCATAGTTGCCTGACTCCCCGTCG
TGTAGATAACTACGATACGGGAGGGCTTACCATCTGGCCCCAGTGCTGCAATGATACCGCGAGAACCACG
CTCACCGGCTCCAGATTTATCAGCAATAAACCAGCCAGCCGGAAGGGCCGAGCGCAGAAGTGGTCCTGCA
ACTTTATCCGCCTCCATCCAGTCTATTAATTGTTGCCGGGAAGCTAGAGTAAGTAGTTCGCCAGTTAATA
GTTTGCGCAACGTTGTTGCCATTGCTACAGGCATCGTGGTGTCACGCTCGTCGTTTGGTATGGCTTCATT
CAGCTCCGGTTCCCAACGATCAAGGCGAGTTACATGATCCCCCATGTTGTGCAAAAAAGCGGTTAGCTCC
TTCGGTCCTCCGATCGTTGTCAGAAGTAAGTTGGCCGCAGTGTTATCACTCATGGTTATGGCAGCACTGC
ATAATTCTCTTACTGTCATGCCATCCGTAAGATGCTTTTCTGTGACTGGTGAGTACTCAACCAAGTCATT
CTGAGAATAGTGTATGCGGCGACCGAGTTGCTCTTGCCCGGCGTCAATACGGGATAATACCGCGCCACAT
AGCAGAACTTTAAAAGTGCTCATCATTGGAAAACGTTCTTCGGGGCGAAAACTCTCAAGGATCTTACCGC
TGTTGAGATCCAGTTCGATGTAACCCACTCGTGCACCCAACTGATCTTCAGCATCTTTTACTTTCACCAG
CGTTTCTGGGTGAGCAAAAACAGGAAGGCAAAATGCCGCAAAAAAGGGAATAAGGGCGACACGGAAATGT
TGAATACTCATACTCTTCCTTTTTCAATATTATTGAAGCATTTATCAGGGTTATTGTCTCATGAGCGGAT
ACATATTTGAATGTATTTAGAAAAATAAACAAATAGGGGTTCCGCGCACATTTCCCCGAAAAGTGCCAC
Features (pLannotate 1.2.2; 8 found; start..end, strand, type, name):
      3..134     -  rep_origin     M13 ori (fragment): M13 bacteriophage origin of replication; arrow indicates direction of (+) strand synthesis
    155..311     -  CDS            lacZα (fragment): LacZα fragment of β-galactosidase; lacZ fragment
    320..338     +  promoter       T7 promoter: promoter for bacteriophage T7 RNA polymerase
    570..617     -  CDS            lacI (fragment): lac repressor; lacI; The lac repressor binds to the lac operator to inhibit transcription in E. coli. This inhibition can be relieved by adding lactose or isopropyl-β-D-thiogalactopyranoside (IPTG).
    654..694     -  rep_origin     RSF ori (fragment): Plasmids containing the RSF 1030 origin of replication can be propagated in E. coli cells that contain additional plasmids with compatible origins.
    772..1360    -  rep_origin     ori: high-copy-number ColE1/pMB1/pBR322/pUC origin of replication
   1531..2391    -  CDS            AmpR: β-lactamase; bla; confers resistance to ampicillin, carbenicillin, and related antibiotics
   2392..2496    -  promoter       AmpR promoter: bla
