[The description below was written by a language model from this plasmid's Addgene catalogue record and pLannotate feature annotations shown in this document.]
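Description:
NI-10 is a small (about 2.5 kb) bacterial storage plasmid built on the pMA-T gene-synthesis backbone. It carries a synthetic DNA fragment that serves as one building block for assembling TAL effector DNA-binding domains. It is maintained in E. coli at high copy through a ColE1/pUC-type origin and is selected with ampicillin via a β-lactamase gene driven by its native bla promoter. The remaining annotated elements are short backbone remnants: partial M13 origin, lacZα, lacI and RSF origin fragments, plus a T7 promoter. These appear to be vestiges of the cloning vector rather than functional parts of an expression design.

The insert itself is not picked up by the automated annotation. It presumably lies in the unannotated stretch downstream of the T7 promoter, but the record does not give its position or boundaries. By general TALE convention, "NI" denotes the repeat-variable diresidue that specifies recognition of adenine, and the "10" suggests a repeat position within an array, though the record does not spell out either meaning. No mammalian promoter, tag, reporter or nuclease domain is recorded, so this is not an expression construct.

The stated purpose is library amplification of the NI-10 fragment. The plasmid serves as a template from which the module is amplified to supply a collection of TALE repeat fragments. These fragments are then joined by isothermal assembly into custom TALE DNA-binding domains for TALEN and other synthetic biology applications. The cloning method used to insert the fragment is not recorded.
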