Addgene plasmid #87483: NI-10
Purpose: For library amplification of fragment NI-10
Depositing lab: Steve Pollard. Depositing organization: University of Edinburgh. Publication: STAR: a simple TAL effector assembly reaction using isothermal assembly. Gogolok S, Garcia-Diaz C, Pollard SM. Sci Rep. 2016 Sep 12;6:33209. doi: 10.1038/srep33209. PubMed 27615025.
Backbone
  Vector backbone: pMA-T
  Backbone manufacturer: Life Technologies
  Vector type: TALEN, Synthetic Biology ; TALE DBD library preparation
Growth in bacteria
  Bacterial resistance: Ampicillin, 100 μg/mL
  Growth temperature: 37°C
  Growth strain: DH5alpha
  Copy number: High Copy
Gene/Insert
  Gene/Insert name: NI-10
  Species: Synthetic
  Cloning method: Unknown
Terms and licenses: Academic/Nonprofit Terms; Industry Terms: Not Available to Industry
How to cite: NI-10 was a gift from Steve Pollard (Addgene plasmid # 87483 ; http://n2t.net/addgene:87483 ; RRID:Addgene_87483)
