>Addgene plasmid #87483 | NI-10 | depositor partial sequence | sequence record 170616 | NI-10 RVD flanked by BciVI sites
GTATCCTGCAGTTAACCCCCGAACAGGTAGTGGCAATCGCGTCGAACATTGGGGGAAAGCAAGCCCTGGA
AACCGTGCAAAGGTTGTTGCCGGTCCTCTGTCAGGCTCACGGATTAACGCCCGACCAGGTTGTTCTGCAG
GATAC
